>Addgene plasmid #241053 | pDMJ2-SARS-CoV-2-Spike (B.1-9c) | addgene full sequence | sequence record 486179 | Addgene NGS Result
ATGTTCGTGTTTCTGGTTCTTCTTCCCCTGGTGTCTAGTCAGTGCGTCAACTTGACTACGCGAACACAGC
TGCCCCCAGCCTACACCAATTCCTTTACACGAGGCGTCTACTATCCCGACAAGGTGTTCCGAAGCAGTGT
TTTGCACTCCACGCAGGACCTTTTCTTGCCCTTCTTCTCAAATGTGACTTGGTTTCATGCAATACACGTA
TCCGGGACTAATGGCACTAAGAGATTCGACAATCCCGTGTTGCCTTTTAACGACGGCGTGTATTTTGCCA
GTACAGAAAAGAGCAATATTATCCGGGGATGGATCTTCGGCACGACTCTGGATAGTACCACACAATCCCT
GCTGATCGTGAATAATGCGACAAACGTCGTCATAAAAGTCTGCGAGTTCCAGTTCTGCAACGACCCTTTC
CTCGGGGTGTATTACCATAACAACAATAAATCTTGGATGGAAAGTGAGTTTGCCGTGTACTCCAGTGCAA
ATAACTGTACTTTTGAGTACGTAAGCCAGCCTTTCCTGATGGACCTCGAAGGGAAACAGGGGAACTTTAA
GAACCTGCGCGAATTCGTGTTCAAGAACATCGACGGTTATTTTAAAATATACAGCAAGCACACCCCTATT
AACCTGGTGAGAGATTTGCCACAAGGTTTTAGCGCCCTGGAACCCCTCGTGGACCTTCCTATCGGCATCA
ACATCACGCGCTTCCAAACTCTGCTCGCACTGCATCGGTCTTATCTGACCCCTGGAGATTCATCCTCAGG
ATGGACCGCGGGTGCTGCTGCATATTATGTGGGATATCTGCAGCCTAGGACCTTCCTGCTCAAATACAAC
GAGAACGGCACCATCACTGACGCTGTTGATTGCGCGCTGGACCCATTGTCTGAAACCAAATGCACACTGA
AAAGCTTCACAGTCGAGAAGGGCATTTACCAGACGAGCAACTTCAGAGTTCAGCCCACAGAGAGCATCGT
TCGCTTCCCCAACATTACCAATTTGTGCCCATTCGGAGAGGTCTTTAACGCAACTAGATTTGCCAGTGTT
TACGCCTGGAACAGGAAACGGATATCCAATTGCGTGGCCGATTACAGCGTACTGTACAATAGTGCTAGCT
TTTCAACCTTTAAATGCTACGGTGTCTCCCCTACGAAGCTGAATGATCTGTGCTTTACTAATGTCTATGC
GGACAGCTTCGTTATTAGAGGTGACGAGGTCCGCCAAATCGCCCCAGGGCAGACTGGAAAGATAGCCGAC
TACAATTACAAACTGCCAGATGATTTCACCGGCTGCGTCATCGCCTGGAACTCCAATAACCTCGATAGTA
AAGTGGGCGGCAATTACAACTATCTCTATAGGCTGTTTCGAAAGAGCAACCTGAAACCTTTTGAGCGGGA
CATTTCAACAGAGATCTACCAGGCCGGAAGCAAGCCCTGCAACGGGGTCCCCGGGTTCAATTGTTACCGG
CCGCTGCAACGGTATGGATTTCAGCCGACTAACGGCGTTGGCTATCAGCCATATCGGGTGGTGGTGCTGT
CATTTGAGCTGCTTCATGCGCCTGCTACAGTATGTGGGCCTAAACTGTCTACCAATCTGGTGAAAAATAA
GTGCGTGAACTTCAACTTCAATGGCCTCACCGGGACAGGCGTGTTGACAGAATCCAATAAGAAATTCCTG
CCATTCCAGCAGTTCGGCAGGGATATCGCAGACACGACCGATGCGGTGCGAGATCCCCAGACATTGGAGA
TTCTGGACATTACTCCTTGTTCTTTTGGAGGAGTGAGTGTTATTACTCCCGGCACAAATACCTCAAATCA
AGTCGCTGTGCTGTATCAAGGTGTAAACTGTACCGAGGTCCCCGTGGCTATTCACGCCGACCAGCTGACC
CCAACATGGCGGGTATACAGCACCGGTTCTAATGTATTCCAGACCAGAGCCGGCTGCCTCATTGGAGCCG
AGCATGTGAACAACTCTTATGAATGTGATATACCGATTGGAGCAGGTATCTGCGCCTCTTATCAGACCCA
GACAAATAGCCCCAGAGTGGCTAGGAGCGTGGCCTCCCAGTCCATAATCGCCTATACAATGTCACTGGGG
GCTGAAAATTCAGTGGCATACAGTAACAACTCTATCGCTATCCCCACAAATTTTACCATCTCTGTGACTA
CAGAGATCCTGCCAGTGTCTATGACTAAAACCTCCGTGGACTGTACCATGTACATCTGTGGTGATAGCAC
CGAATGTTCCAACCTGCTCCTGCAGTACGGCAGCTTCTGCACACAGCTGAATAGGGCACTGACAGGAATC
GCCGTCGAACAGGATAAGAACACTCAGGAGGTGTTTGCGCAGGTTAAGCAGATTTACAAGACGCCACCAA
TCAAGGACTTCGGTGGGTTCAATTTCTCTCAAATTCTGCCTGATCCTTCTAAGCCATCTAAGCGGAGCTT
TATAGAGGATTTGCTCTTTAATAAGGTGACCCTCGCCGATGCTGGATTTATTAAGCAGTATGGCGACTGT
TTGGGAGACATTGCTGCTCGCGATCTGATATGTGCCCAGAAATTCAACGGGCTGACCGTACTCCCACCGC
TGCTCACTGATGAGATGATCGCACAATATACCAGCGCCCTGCTGGCCGGCACTATTACATCCGGCTGGAC
GTTCGGAGCAGGAGCCGCACTGCAAATACCTTTTGCCATGCAGATGGCATATCGCTTCAATGGGATCGGG
GTGACCCAGAACGTCCTGTACGAAAACCAGAAACTTATCGCTAACCAGTTCAATTCCGCCATTGGTAAAA
TCCAGGACAGCTTGAGTTCCACAGCCAGCGCCCTCGGGAAATTGCAAGATGTAGTCAATCAGAATGCACA
AGCCCTGAATACTCTCGTCAAGCAACTGTCATCCAACTTCGGTGCTATATCCTCCGTGCTGAATGATATC
CTTAGTAGATTGGATAAGGTGGAGGCAGAAGTCCAGATCGACCGGCTTATTACTGGAAGGCTGCAGAGTC
TGCAGACGTACGTCACGCAGCAGCTTATCAGAGCCGCCGAGATTAGAGCATCTGCGAATCTGGCTGCTAC
AAAGATGAGTGAATGCGTGCTCGGGCAATCAAAGCGGGTCGACTTTTGTGGGAAGGGGTACCACCTCATG
AGCTTCCCCCAATCCGCCCCACATGGCGTTGTGTTCCTGCATGTTACTTACGTTCCCGCTCAAGAGAAGA
ACTTTACTACCGCTCCGGCGATCTGCCACGACGGTAAGGCACACTTTCCACGCGAAGGCGTCTTTGTTAG
CAATGGAACACACTGGTTTGTTACCCAGAGGAACTTTTATGAGCCCCAGATAATCACAACCGACAACACA
TTCGTATCTGGGAACTGTGACGTAGTTATTGGGATCGTGAACAACACCGTGTACGATCCTCTCCAACCGG
AACTTGACTCTTTCAAGGAGGAACTGGATAAGTACTTTAAGAATCACACCTCACCCGATGTTGACCTCGG
CGACATTTCAGGAATTAATGCTAGCGTGGTGAACATCCAGAAAGAGATTGATAGACTTAACGAAGTGGCC
AAGAACCTCAACGAATCACTTATTGACCTGCAGGAGCTGGGAAAATATGAGCAGTACATTAAATGGCCTT
GGTACATTTGGCTGGGCTTTATAGCAGGCCTGATCGCTATCGTCATGGTGACCATCATGCTTTGTTGTAT
GACTAGCTGCTGCAGCTGCCTCAAGGGCTGTTGTAGCTGCGGCTCTTGCTGTAAATAATGATGAGGATCC
AGATCTGCTGTGCCTTCTAGTTGCCAGCCATCTGTTGTTTGCCCCTCCCCCGTGCCTTCCTTGACCCTGG
AAGGTGCCACTCCCACTGTCCTTTCCTAATAAAATGAGGAAATTGCATCGCATTGTCTGAGTAGGTGTCA
TTCTATTCTGGGGGGTGGGGTGGGGCAGGACAGCAAGGGGGAGGATTGGGAAGACAATAGCAGGCATGCT
GGGGATGCGGTGGGCTCTATGGGTACCCAGGTGCTGAAGAATTGACCCGGTTCCTCCTGGGCCAGAAAGA
AGCAGGCACATCCCCTTCTCTGTGACACACCCTGTCCACGCCCCTGGTTCTTAGTTCCAGCCCCACTCAT
AGGACACTCATAGCTCAGGAGGGCTCCGCCTTCAATCCCACCCGCTAAAGTACTTGGAGCGGTCTCTCCC
TCCCTCATCAGCCCACCAAACCAAACCTAGCCTCCAAGAGTGGGAAGAAATTAAAGCAAGATAGGCTATT
AAGTGCAGAGGGAGAGAAAATGCCTCCAACATGTGAGGAAGTAATGAGAGAAATCATAGAATTTTAAGGC
CATGATTTAAGGCCAATCGGAAAGAACATGTGAGCAAAAGGCCAGCAAAAGGCCAGGAACCGTAAAAAGG
CCGCGTTGCTGGCGTTTTTCCATAGGCTCCGCCCCCCTGACGAGCATCACAAAAATCGACGCTCAAGTCA
GAGGTGGCGAAACCCGACAGGACTATAAAGATACCAGGCGTTTCCCCCTGGAAGCTCCCTCGTGCGCTCT
CCTGTTCCGACCCTGCCGCTTACCGGATACCTGTCCGCCTTTCTCCCTTCGGGAAGCGTGGCGCTTTCTC
ATAGCTCACGCTGTAGGTATCTCAGTTCGGTGTAGGTCGTTCGCTCCAAGCTGGGCTGTGTGCACGAACC
CCCCGTTCAGCCCGACCGCTGCGCCTTATCCGGTAACTATCGTCTTGAGTCCAACCCGGTAAGACACGAC
TTATCGCCACTGGCAGCAGCCACTGGTAACAGGATTAGCAGAGCGAGGTATGTAGGCGGTGCTACAGAGT
TCTTGAAGTGGTGGCCTAACTACGGCTACACTAGAAGAACAGTATTTGGTATCTGCGCTCTGCTGAAGCC
AGTTACCTTCGGAAAAAGAGTTGGTAGCTCTTGATCCGGCAAACAAACCACCGCTGGTAGCGGTGGTTTT
TTTGTTTGCAAGCAGCAGATTACGCGCAGAAAAAAAGGATCTCAAGAAGATCCTTTGATCTTTTCTACGG
GGTCTGACGCTCAGTGGAACGAAAACTCACGTTAAGGGATTTTGGTCATGAGATTATCAAAAAGGATCTT
CACCTAGATCCTTTTAAATTAAAAATGAAGTTTTAAATCAATCTAAAGTATATATGAGTAAACTTGGTCT
GACAGTTACCAATGCTTAATCAGTGAGGCACCTATCTCAGCGATCTGTCTATTTCGTTCATCCATAGTTG
CCTGACTCCCCGTCGTGTAGATAACTACGATACGGGAGGGCTTACCATCTGGCCCCAGTGCTGCAATGAT
ACCGCGAGACCCACGCTCACCGGCTCCAGATTTATCAGCAATAAACCAGCCAGCCGGAAGGGCCGAGCGC
AGAAGTGGTCCTGCAACTTTATCCGCCTCCATCCAGTCTATTAATTGTTGCCGGGAAGCTAGAGTAAGTA
GTTCGCCAGTTAATAGTTTGCGCAACGTTGTTGCCATTGCTACAGGCATCGTGGTGTCACGCTCGTCGTT
TGGTATGGCTTCATTCAGCTCCGGTTCCCAACGATCAAGGCGAGTTACATGATCCCCCATGTTGTGCAAA
AAAGCGGTTAGCTCCTTCGGTCCTCCGATCGTTGTCAGAAGTAAGTTGGCCGCAGTGTTATCACTCATGG
TTATGGCAGCACTGCATAATTCTCTTACTGTCATGCCATCCGTAAGATGCTTTTCTGTGACTGGTGAGTA
CTCAACCAAGTCATTCTGAGAATAGTGTATGCGGCGACCGAGTTGCTCTTGCCCGGCGTCAATACGGGAT
AATACCGCGCCACATAGCAGAACTTTAAAAGTGCTCATCATTGGAAAACGTTCTTCGGGGCGAAAACTCT
CAAGGATCTTACCGCTGTTGAGATCCAGTTCGATGTAACCCACTCGTGCACCCAACTGATCTTCAGCATC
TTTTACTTTCACCAGCGTTTCTGGGTGAGCAAAAACAGGAAGGCAAAATGCCGCAAAAAAGGGAATAAGG
GCGACACGGAAATGTTGAATACTCATACTCTTCCTTTTTCAATATTATTGAAGCATTTATCAGGGTTATT
GTCTCATGAGCGGATACATATTTGAATGTATTTAGAAAAATAAACAAATAGGGGTTCCGCGCACATTTCC
CCGAAAAGTGCCACCTGACGTCCCAATGATTGCACCATATGCGGTGTGAAATACCGCACAGATGCGTAAG
GAGAAAATACCGCATCAGATTGGCTATTGGCCATTGCATACGTTGTATCCATATCATAATATGTACATTT
ATATTGGCTCATGTCCAACATTACCGCCATGTTGACATTGATTATTGACTAGTTATTAATAGTAATCAAT
TACGGGGTCATTAGTTCATAGCCCATATATGGAGTTCCGCGTTACATAACTTACGGTAAATGGCCCGCCT
GGCTGACCGCCCAACGACCCCCGCCCATTGACGTCAATAATGACGTATGTTCCCATAGTAACGCCAATAG
GGACTTTCCATTGACGTCAATGGGTGGAGTATTTACGGTAAACTGCCCACTTGGCAGTACATCAAGTGTA
TCATATGCCAAGTACGCCCCCTATTGACGTCAATGACGGTAAATGGCCCGCCTGGCATTATGCCCAGTAC
ATGACCTTATGGGACTTTCCTACTTGGCAGTACATCTACGTATTAGTCATCGCTATTACCATGGTGATGC
GGTTTTGGCAGTACATCAATGGGCGTGGATAGCGGTTTGACTCACGGGGATTTCCAAGTCTCCACCCCAT
TGACGTCAATGGGAGTTTGTTTTGGCACCAAAATCAACGGGACTTTCCAAAATGTCGTAACAACTCCGCC
CCATTGACGCAAATGGGCGGTAGGCGTGTACGGTGGGAGGTCTATATAAGCAGAGCTCGTTTAGTGAACC
GTCAGATCGCCTGGAGACGCCATCCACGCTGTTTTGACCTCCATAGAAGACACCGGGACCGATCCAGCCT
CCATCGGCTCGCATCTCTCCTTCACGCGCCCGCCGCCCTACCTGAGGCCGCCATCCACGCCGGTTGAGTC
GCGTTCTGCCGCCTCCCGCCTGTGGTGCCTCCTGAACTGCGTCCGCCGTCTAGGTAAGTTTAAAGCTCAG
GTCGAGACCGGGCCTTTGTCCGGCGCTCCCTTGGAGCCTACCTAGACTCAGCCGGCTCTCCACGCTTTGC
CTGACCCTGCTTGCTCAACTCTAGTTAACGGTGGAGGGCAGTGTAGTCTGAGCAGTACTCGTTGCTGCCG
CGCGCGCCACCAGACATAATAGCTGACAGACTAACAGACTGTTCCTTTCCATGGGTCTTTTCTGCAGTCA
CCGTCGTCGACACGTGTGATCAGATATCGCGGCCGCTCTAGA
Features (pLannotate 1.2.2; 10 found; start..end, strand, type, name):
      1..3765    +  CDS            S: SPIKE_SARS2 - Experimental evidence at protein level: Swiss-Prot protein existence level 1. [Spike glycoprotein]: May down-regulate host tetherin (BST2) by lysosomal degradation, thereby counteracting its antiviral activity. From Severe acute respiratory syndrome coronavirus 2 (2019-nCoV) (SARS-CoV-2).
   3788..4012    +  polyA_signal   bGH poly(A) signal: bovine growth hormone polyadenylation signal
   4427..5015    -  rep_origin     ori: high-copy-number ColE1/pMB1/pBR322/pUC origin of replication
   5186..6046    -  CDS            AmpR: β-lactamase; bla; confers resistance to ampicillin, carbenicillin, and related antibiotics
   6047..6151    -  promoter       AmpR promoter: bla
   6191..6248    +  misc_feature   bom (fragment): basis of mobility region from pBR322
   6334..6713    +  enhancer       CMV enhancer: human cytomegalovirus immediate early enhancer
   6714..6917    +  promoter       CMV promoter: human cytomegalovirus (CMV) immediate early promoter
   7006..7233    +  LTR            5' LTR (truncated) (fragment): truncated 5' long terminal repeat (LTR) from human T-cell leukemia virus (HTLV) type 1
   7237..7347    +  intron         CMV intron (fragment): modified intron A from human cytomegalovirus
