[The description below was written by a language model from this plasmid's Addgene catalogue record and pLannotate feature annotations shown in this document.]
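Description:
pDMJ2-SARS-CoV-2-Spike (B.1-9c) is a 7.4 kb mammalian expression plasmid built on the pDMJ2 backbone and designed to produce a variant SARS-CoV-2 spike glycoprotein in transfected cells for making pseudotyped virus particles. In bacteria it is maintained through a high-copy ColE1/pUC-type origin and selected with ampicillin via the β-lactamase gene and its native promoter. A short fragment of the pBR322 basis-of-mobility region is also detected in the backbone.

The payload is a synthetic spike open reading frame of about 3.8 kb, annotated as matching the SARS-CoV-2 S protein. According to the record it carries ten substitutions: K113T, K147N, R158A, T478K, E484P, F490R, S494R, K529L, D614G and R683V. Several of these lie in the N-terminal domain and the receptor-binding domain, regions heavily targeted by neutralizing antibodies. D614G is the defining change of the B.1 lineage, and R683V falls within the furin cleavage motif at the S1/S2 junction. Because the plasmid is circular, the regulatory elements annotated at the end of the sequence record sit directly upstream of the coding region. These are the human cytomegalovirus immediate-early enhancer and promoter, followed by a fragment of the HTLV-1 LTR and a fragment of CMV intron A, leader elements commonly combined to boost transcript processing and expression. A bovine growth hormone polyadenylation signal terminates the transcript.

No tag, reporter or mammalian selection marker is annotated, which is consistent with transient use. The plasmid would typically be co-transfected with packaging and reporter constructs so that the spike is displayed on the particles. The associated publication concerns computationally designed proteins that mimic antibody escape, which suggests use in neutralization assays.
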