Addgene plasmid #241053: pDMJ2-SARS-CoV-2-Spike (B.1-9c)
Purpose: Expresses SARS-CoV-2 spike (B.1-9c) protein for creating pseudotyped virus
Depositing lab: Jeremy Luban. Depositing organization: University of Massachusetts, Worcester. Publication: Computationally designed proteins mimic antibody immune evasion in viral evolution. Youssef N, Gurev S, Ghantous F, Brock KP, Jaimes JA, Thadani NN, Dauphin A, Sherman AC, Yurkovetskiy L, Soto D, Estanboulieh R, Kotzen B, Notin P, Kollasch AW, Cohen AA, Dross SE, Erasmus J, Fuller DH, Bjorkman PJ, Lemieux JE, Luban J, Seaman MS, Marks DS. Immunity. 2025 May 6:S1074-7613(25)00178-5. doi: 10.1016/j.immuni.2025.04.015. PubMed 40345199.
Backbone
  Vector backbone: pDMJ2
  Vector type: Mammalian Expression
Growth in bacteria
  Bacterial resistance: Ampicillin, 100 μg/mL
  Growth temperature: 37°C
  Growth strain: DH5alpha
  Copy number: High Copy
Gene/Insert
  Gene/Insert name: Spike (B.1-9c)
  Species: SARS-CoV-2
  Mutation: K113T,K147N,R158A,T478K,E484P,F490R,S494R,K529L,D614G,R683V
  Entrez Gene: S (a.k.a. GU280_gp02, spike glycoprotein)
  Cloning method: Gene Synthesis
Terms and licenses: Academic/Nonprofit Terms; Industry Terms: Not Available to Industry
How to cite: pDMJ2-SARS-CoV-2-Spike (B.1-9c) was a gift from Jeremy Luban (Addgene plasmid # 241053 ; http://n2t.net/addgene:241053 ; RRID:Addgene_241053)
